Addgene plasmid #86352: PX458_HOMEZ_1
Purpose: Encodes gRNA for 3' target of human HOMEZ
Depositing lab: Eric Mendenhall & Richard M. Myers. Depositing organization: University of Alabama in Huntsville. Publication: CETCh-seq: CRISPR epitope tagging ChIP-seq of DNA-binding proteins. Savic D, Partridge EC, Newberry KM, Smith SB, Meadows SK, Roberts BS, Mackiewicz M, Mendenhall EM, Myers RM. Genome Res. 2015 Sep 9. 10.1101/gr.193540.115 PubMed 26355004.
Backbone
  Vector backbone: PX458
  Vector type: CRISPR
Growth in bacteria
  Bacterial resistance: Ampicillin, 100 μg/mL
  Growth temperature: 37°C
  Growth strain: DH5alpha
  Copy number: High Copy
Gene/Insert
  Gene/Insert name: gRNA against HOMEZ
  gRNA/shRNA sequence: GTGATCATACAAGACTGAG
  Species: H. sapiens (human)
  Entrez Gene: HOMEZ (a.k.a. KIAA1443)
  Cloning method: Gibson Cloning
  Sequencing primers: 5′ pBR322ori-F
Terms and licenses: Academic/Nonprofit Terms; Industry Terms: Not Available to Industry
Depositor comments: Note: This plasmid is part of the Mendenhall and Meyers CRISPR-based Tagging system to add a tag (currently using FLAG) to endogenous proteins. Please see https://www.addgene.org/crispr/tagging/ for more details.
How to cite: PX458_HOMEZ_1 was a gift from Eric Mendenhall & Richard M. Myers (Addgene plasmid # 86352 ; http://n2t.net/addgene:86352 ; RRID:Addgene_86352)
