[The description below was written by a language model from this plasmid's Addgene catalogue record and pLannotate feature annotations shown in this document.]
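Description:
PX458_HOMEZ_1 is a mammalian CRISPR/Cas9 expression plasmid built on the PX458 backbone, carrying a single guide RNA directed against the 3' end of the human HOMEZ gene. It is an all-in-one design. A human U6 RNA polymerase III promoter drives the HOMEZ-specific spacer, which was inserted by Gibson cloning and is fused to the Streptococcus pyogenes gRNA scaffold. A second cassette expresses the nuclease from a hybrid promoter made up of the CMV enhancer, the chicken β-actin promoter and a hybrid intron. The annotation software splits the Cas9 coding region into contiguous N- and C-terminal portions, which together correspond to a full-length S. pyogenes Cas9. This is followed by a nucleoplasmin bipartite nuclear localization signal, an EGFP coding sequence and a bovine growth hormone polyadenylation signal. The element joining Cas9 to EGFP is not annotated in the feature table. The EGFP reporter allows transfected cells to be identified or sorted by fluorescence.

In bacteria the roughly 9.3 kb plasmid is maintained at high copy from a ColE1/pUC-type origin and selected with ampicillin through the β-lactamase gene. A single AAV2 inverted terminal repeat, an M13 (f1-type) phage origin and short bom and rop fragments are also detected as backbone remnants. With only one ITR annotated, the record does not indicate use as an AAV packaging vector.

According to the depositor's notes, the plasmid belongs to a CRISPR-based epitope tagging system. Cas9 cleavage near the end of a gene's coding region is used to add a tag, currently FLAG, to the endogenous protein. This supports ChIP-seq of DNA-binding proteins with a standard tag antibody. The donor template carrying the tag is not part of this construct.
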