Features (pLannotate 1.2.2; 19 found; start..end, strand, type, name):
     17..257     +  promoter       U6 promoter: RNA polymerase III promoter for human U6 snRNA
    285..360     +  misc_RNA       gRNA scaffold: guide RNA scaffold for the Streptococcus pyogenes CRISPR/Cas9 system
    367..410     +  misc_RNA       gRNA scaffold (fragment): guide RNA scaffold for the Streptococcus pyogenes CRISPR/Cas9 system
    457..742     +  enhancer       CMV enhancer: human cytomegalovirus immediate early enhancer; contains an 18-bp deletion relative to the standard CMV enhancer
    744..1021    +  promoter       chicken β-actin promoter: No description available
   1022..1250    +  intron         hybrid intron: hybrid between chicken β-actin (CBA) and minute virus of mice (MMV) introns (Gray et al., 2011)
   1388..2989    +  CDS            Cas9(N): N-terminal portion of Streptococcus pyogenes Cas9 (Zetsche et al., 2015)
   2990..5488    +  CDS            Cas9(C): C-terminal portion of Streptococcus pyogenes Cas9 (Zetsche et al., 2015)
   5489..5536    +  CDS            nucleoplasmin NLS: bipartite nuclear localization signal from nucleoplasmin
   5606..6319    +  CDS            EGFP: EGFP is a basic (constitutively fluorescent) green fluorescent protein published in 1996, derived from Aequorea victoria. It is reported to be a rapidly-maturing weak dimer with moderate acid sensitivity.
   6353..6464    +  polyA_signal   bGH poly(A) signal: bovine growth hormone polyadenylation signal
   6569..6709    +  repeat_region  AAV2 ITR: inverted terminal repeat of adeno-associated virus serotype 2 inverted
   6714..6765    -  misc_feature   bom (fragment): basis of mobility region from pBR322
   6784..7164    +  rep_origin     M13 ori (sequence partly withheld): M13 bacteriophage origin of replication; arrow indicates direction of (+) strand synthesis
   7240..7289    -  misc_feature   bom (fragment): basis of mobility region from pBR322
   7391..7426    -  CDS            rop (fragment): Rop protein, which maintains plasmids at low copy number; rop
   7521..7625    +  promoter       AmpR promoter: bla
   7626..8486    +  CDS            AmpR: β-lactamase; bla; confers resistance to ampicillin, carbenicillin, and related antibiotics
   8657..9245    +  rep_origin     ori: high-copy-number ColE1/pMB1/pBR322/pUC origin of replication
>Addgene plasmid #86352 | PX458_HOMEZ_1 | depositor full sequence | sequence record 168233 | Full Sequence
TTTTGCTCACATGTNNGAGGGCCTATTTCCCATGATTCCTTCATATTTGCATATACGATACAAGGCTGTT
AGAGAGATAATTGGAATTAATTTGACTGTAAACACAAAGATATTAGTACAAAATACGTGACGTAGAAAGT
AATAATTTCTTGGGTAGTTTGCAGTTTTAAAATTATGTTTTAAAATGGACTATCATATGCTTACCGTAAC
TTGAAAGTATTTCGATTTCTTGGCTTTATATATCTTGTGGAAAGGACGAAACACCGTGATCATACAAGAC
TGAGGTTTTAGAGCTAGAAATAGCAAGTTAAAATAAGGCTAGTCCGTTATCAACTTGAAAAAGTGGCACC
GAGTCGGTGCTTTTTTGTTTTAGAGCTAGAAATAGCAAGTTAAAATAAGGCTAGTCCGTTTTTAGCGCGT
GCGCCAATTCTGCAGACAAATGGCTCTAGAGGTACCCGTTACATAACTTACGGTAAATGGCCCGCCTGGC
TGACCGCCCAACGACCCCCGCCCATTGACGTCAATAGTAACGCCAATAGGGACTTTCCATTGACGTCAAT
GGGTGGAGTATTTACGGTAAACTGCCCACTTGGCAGTACATCAAGTGTATCATATGCCAAGTACGCCCCC
TATTGACGTCAATGACGGTAAATGGCCCGCCTGGCATTGTGCCCAGTACATGACCTTATGGGACTTTCCT
ACTTGGCAGTACATCTACGTATTAGTCATCGCTATTACCATGGTCGAGGTGAGCCCCACGTTCTGCTTCA
CTCTCCCCATCTCCCCCCCCTCCCCACCCCCAATTTTGTATTTATTTATTTTTTAATTATTTTGTGCAGC
GATGGGGGCGGGGGGGGGGGGGGGGCGCGCGCCAGGCGGGGCGGGGCGGGGCGAGGGGCGGGGCGGGGCG
AGGCGGAGAGGTGCGGCGGCAGCCAATCAGAGCGGCGCGCTCCGAAAGTTTCCTTTTATGGCGAGGCGGC
GGCGGCGGCGGCCCTATAAAAAGCGAAGCGCGCGGCGGGCGGGAGTCGCTGCGACGCTGCCTTCGCCCCG
TGCCCCGCTCCGCCGCCGCCTCGCGCCGCCCGCCCCGGCTCTGACTGACCGCGTTACTCCCACAGGTGAG
CGGGCGGGACGGCCCTTCTCCTCCGGGCTGTAATTAGCTGAGCAAGAGGTAAGGGTTTAAGGGATGGTTG
GTTGGTGGGGTATTAATGTTTAATTACCTGGAGCACCTGCCTGAAATCACTTTTTTTCAGGTTGGACCGG
TGCCACCATGGACTATAAGGACCACGACGGAGACTACAAGGATCATGATATTGATTACAAAGACGATGAC
GATAAGATGGCCCCAAAGAAGAAGCGGAAGGTCGGTATCCACGGAGTCCCAGCAGCCGACAAGAAGTACA
GCATCGGCCTGGACATCGGCACCAACTCTGTGGGCTGGGCCGTGATCACCGACGAGTACAAGGTGCCCAG
CAAGAAATTCAAGGTGCTGGGCAACACCGACCGGCACAGCATCAAGAAGAACCTGATCGGAGCCCTGCTG
TTCGACAGCGGCGAAACAGCCGAGGCCACCCGGCTGAAGAGAACCGCCAGAAGAAGATACACCAGACGGA
AGAACCGGATCTGCTATCTGCAAGAGATCTTCAGCAACGAGATGGCCAAGGTGGACGACAGCTTCTTCCA
CAGACTGGAAGAGTCCTTCCTGGTGGAAGAGGATAAGAAGCACGAGCGGCACCCCATCTTCGGCAACATC
GTGGACGAGGTGGCCTACCACGAGAAGTACCCCACCATCTACCACCTGAGAAAGAAACTGGTGGACAGCA
CCGACAAGGCCGACCTGCGGCTGATCTATCTGGCCCTGGCCCACATGATCAAGTTCCGGGGCCACTTCCT
GATCGAGGGCGACCTGAACCCCGACAACAGCGACGTGGACAAGCTGTTCATCCAGCTGGTGCAGACCTAC
AACCAGCTGTTCGAGGAAAACCCCATCAACGCCAGCGGCGTGGACGCCAAGGCCATCCTGTCTGCCAGAC
TGAGCAAGAGCAGACGGCTGGAAAATCTGATCGCCCAGCTGCCCGGCGAGAAGAAGAATGGCCTGTTCGG
AAACCTGATTGCCCTGAGCCTGGGCCTGACCCCCAACTTCAAGAGCAACTTCGACCTGGCCGAGGATGCC
AAACTGCAGCTGAGCAAGGACACCTACGACGACGACCTGGACAACCTGCTGGCCCAGATCGGCGACCAGT
ACGCCGACCTGTTTCTGGCCGCCAAGAACCTGTCCGACGCCATCCTGCTGAGCGACATCCTGAGAGTGAA
CACCGAGATCACCAAGGCCCCCCTGAGCGCCTCTATGATCAAGAGATACGACGAGCACCACCAGGACCTG
ACCCTGCTGAAAGCTCTCGTGCGGCAGCAGCTGCCTGAGAAGTACAAAGAGATTTTCTTCGACCAGAGCA
AGAACGGCTACGCCGGCTACATTGACGGCGGAGCCAGCCAGGAAGAGTTCTACAAGTTCATCAAGCCCAT
CCTGGAAAAGATGGACGGCACCGAGGAACTGCTCGTGAAGCTGAACAGAGAGGACCTGCTGCGGAAGCAG
CGGACCTTCGACAACGGCAGCATCCCCCACCAGATCCACCTGGGAGAGCTGCACGCCATTCTGCGGCGGC
AGGAAGATTTTTACCCATTCCTGAAGGACAACCGGGAAAAGATCGAGAAGATCCTGACCTTCCGCATCCC
CTACTACGTGGGCCCTCTGGCCAGGGGAAACAGCAGATTCGCCTGGATGACCAGAAAGAGCGAGGAAACC
ATCACCCCCTGGAACTTCGAGGAAGTGGTGGACAAGGGCGCTTCCGCCCAGAGCTTCATCGAGCGGATGA
CCAACTTCGATAAGAACCTGCCCAACGAGAAGGTGCTGCCCAAGCACAGCCTGCTGTACGAGTACTTCAC
CGTGTATAACGAGCTGACCAAAGTGAAATACGTGACCGAGGGAATGAGAAAGCCCGCCTTCCTGAGCGGC
GAGCAGAAAAAGGCCATCGTGGACCTGCTGTTCAAGACCAACCGGAAAGTGACCGTGAAGCAGCTGAAAG
AGGACTACTTCAAGAAAATCGAGTGCTTCGACTCCGTGGAAATCTCCGGCGTGGAAGATCGGTTCAACGC
CTCCCTGGGCACATACCACGATCTGCTGAAAATTATCAAGGACAAGGACTTCCTGGACAATGAGGAAAAC
GAGGACATTCTGGAAGATATCGTGCTGACCCTGACACTGTTTGAGGACAGAGAGATGATCGAGGAACGGC
TGAAAACCTATGCCCACCTGTTCGACGACAAAGTGATGAAGCAGCTGAAGCGGCGGAGATACACCGGCTG
GGGCAGGCTGAGCCGGAAGCTGATCAACGGCATCCGGGACAAGCAGTCCGGCAAGACAATCCTGGATTTC
CTGAAGTCCGACGGCTTCGCCAACAGAAACTTCATGCAGCTGATCCACGACGACAGCCTGACCTTTAAAG
AGGACATCCAGAAAGCCCAGGTGTCCGGCCAGGGCGATAGCCTGCACGAGCACATTGCCAATCTGGCCGG
CAGCCCCGCCATTAAGAAGGGCATCCTGCAGACAGTGAAGGTGGTGGACGAGCTCGTGAAAGTGATGGGC
CGGCACAAGCCCGAGAACATCGTGATCGAAATGGCCAGAGAGAACCAGACCACCCAGAAGGGACAGAAGA
ACAGCCGCGAGAGAATGAAGCGGATCGAAGAGGGCATCAAAGAGCTGGGCAGCCAGATCCTGAAAGAACA
CCCCGTGGAAAACACCCAGCTGCAGAACGAGAAGCTGTACCTGTACTACCTGCAGAATGGGCGGGATATG
TACGTGGACCAGGAACTGGACATCAACCGGCTGTCCGACTACGATGTGGACCATATCGTGCCTCAGAGCT
TTCTGAAGGACGACTCCATCGACAACAAGGTGCTGACCAGAAGCGACAAGAACCGGGGCAAGAGCGACAA
CGTGCCCTCCGAAGAGGTCGTGAAGAAGATGAAGAACTACTGGCGGCAGCTGCTGAACGCCAAGCTGATT
ACCCAGAGAAAGTTCGACAATCTGACCAAGGCCGAGAGAGGCGGCCTGAGCGAACTGGATAAGGCCGGCT
TCATCAAGAGACAGCTGGTGGAAACCCGGCAGATCACAAAGCACGTGGCACAGATCCTGGACTCCCGGAT
GAACACTAAGTACGACGAGAATGACAAGCTGATCCGGGAAGTGAAAGTGATCACCCTGAAGTCCAAGCTG
GTGTCCGATTTCCGGAAGGATTTCCAGTTTTACAAAGTGCGCGAGATCAACAACTACCACCACGCCCACG
ACGCCTACCTGAACGCCGTCGTGGGAACCGCCCTGATCAAAAAGTACCCTAAGCTGGAAAGCGAGTTCGT
GTACGGCGACTACAAGGTGTACGACGTGCGGAAGATGATCGCCAAGAGCGAGCAGGAAATCGGCAAGGCT
ACCGCCAAGTACTTCTTCTACAGCAACATCATGAACTTTTTCAAGACCGAGATTACCCTGGCCAACGGCG
AGATCCGGAAGCGGCCTCTGATCGAGACAAACGGCGAAACCGGGGAGATCGTGTGGGATAAGGGCCGGGA
TTTTGCCACCGTGCGGAAAGTGCTGAGCATGCCCCAAGTGAATATCGTGAAAAAGACCGAGGTGCAGACA
GGCGGCTTCAGCAAAGAGTCTATCCTGCCCAAGAGGAACAGCGATAAGCTGATCGCCAGAAAGAAGGACT
GGGACCCTAAGAAGTACGGCGGCTTCGACAGCCCCACCGTGGCCTATTCTGTGCTGGTGGTGGCCAAAGT
GGAAAAGGGCAAGTCCAAGAAACTGAAGAGTGTGAAAGAGCTGCTGGGGATCACCATCATGGAAAGAAGC
AGCTTCGAGAAGAATCCCATCGACTTTCTGGAAGCCAAGGGCTACAAAGAAGTGAAAAAGGACCTGATCA
TCAAGCTGCCTAAGTACTCCCTGTTCGAGCTGGAAAACGGCCGGAAGAGAATGCTGGCCTCTGCCGGCGA
ACTGCAGAAGGGAAACGAACTGGCCCTGCCCTCCAAATATGTGAACTTCCTGTACCTGGCCAGCCACTAT
GAGAAGCTGAAGGGCTCCCCCGAGGATAATGAGCAGAAACAGCTGTTTGTGGAACAGCACAAGCACTACC
TGGACGAGATCATCGAGCAGATCAGCGAGTTCTCCAAGAGAGTGATCCTGGCCGACGCTAATCTGGACAA
AGTGCTGTCCGCCTACAACAAGCACCGGGATAAGCCCATCAGAGAGCAGGCCGAGAATATCATCCACCTG
TTTACCCTGACCAATCTGGGAGCCCCTGCCGCCTTCAAGTACTTTGACACCACCATCGACCGGAAGAGGT
ACACCAGCACCAAAGAGGTGCTGGACGCCACCCTGATCCACCAGAGCATCACCGGCCTGTACGAGACACG
GATCGACCTGTCTCAGCTGGGAGGCGACAAAAGGCCGGCGGCCACGAAAAAGGCCGGCCAGGCAAAAAAG
AAAAAGGAATTCGGCAGTGGAGAGGGCAGAGGAAGTCTGCTAACATGCGGTGACGTCGAGGAGAATCCTG
GCCCAGTGAGCAAGGGCGAGGAGCTGTTCACCGGGGTGGTGCCCATCCTGGTCGAGCTGGACGGCGACGT
AAACGGCCACAAGTTCAGCGTGTCCGGCGAGGGCGAGGGCGATGCCACCTACGGCAAGCTGACCCTGAAG
TTCATCTGCACCACCGGCAAGCTGCCCGTGCCCTGGCCCACCCTCGTGACCACCCTGACCTACGGCGTGC
AGTGCTTCAGCCGCTACCCCGACCACATGAAGCAGCACGACTTCTTCAAGTCCGCCATGCCCGAAGGCTA
CGTCCAGGAGCGCACCATCTTCTTCAAGGACGACGGCAACTACAAGACCCGCGCCGAGGTGAAGTTCGAG
GGCGACACCCTGGTGAACCGCATCGAGCTGAAGGGCATCGACTTCAAGGAGGACGGCAACATCCTGGGGC
ACAAGCTGGAGTACAACTACAACAGCCACAACGTCTATATCATGGCCGACAAGCAGAAGAACGGCATCAA
GGTGAACTTCAAGATCCGCCACAACATCGAGGACGGCAGCGTGCAGCTCGCCGACCACTACCAGCAGAAC
ACCCCCATCGGCGACGGCCCCGTGCTGCTGCCCGACAACCACTACCTGAGCACCCAGTCCGCCCTGAGCA
AAGACCCCAACGAGAAGCGCGATCACATGGTCCTGCTGGAGTTCGTGACCGCCGCCGGGATCACTCTCGG
CATGGACGAGCTGTACAAGGAATTCTAACTAGAGCTCGCTGATCAGCCTCGACTGTGCCTTCTAGTTGCC
AGCCATCTGTTGTTTGCCCCTCCCCCGTGCCTTCCTTGACCCTGGAAGGTGCCACTCCCACTGTCCTTTC
CTAATAAAATGAGGAAATTGCATCGCATTGTCTGAGTAGGTGTCATTCTATTCTGGGGGGTGGGGTGGGG
CAGGACAGCAAGGGGGAGGATTGGGAAGAGAATAGCAGGCATGCTGGGGAGCGGCCGCAGGAACCCCTAG
TGATGGAGTTGGCCACTCCCTCTCTGCGCGCTCGCTCGCTCACTGAGGCCGGGCGACCAAAGGTCGCCCG
ACGCCCGGGCTTTGCCCGGGCGGCCTCAGTGAGCGAGCGAGCGCGCAGCTGCCTGCAGGGGCGCCTGATG
CGGTATTTTCTCCTTACGCATCTGTGCGGTATTTCACACCGCATA
[142 nt withheld, positions 6766-6907]
C
[141 nt withheld, positions 6909-7049]
CCTTTGACGTTGGAGTCCACGTTCTTT
[37 nt withheld, positions 7077-7113]
ACCCTATCTCGGGCTATTCTTTTGATTTATAAGGGATTTTGCCGATTTCGGCCTATTGGTTAAAAAATGA
GCTGATTTAACAAAAATTTAACGCGAATTTTAACAAAATATTAACGTTTACAATTTTATGGTGCACTCTC
AGTACAATCTGCTCTGATGCCGCATAGTTAAGCCAGCCCCGACACCCGCCAACACCCGCTGACGCGCCCT
GACGGGCTTGTCTGCTCCCGGCATCCGCTTACAGACAAGCTGTGACCGTCTCCGGGAGCTGCATGTGTCA
GAGGTTTTCACCGTCATCACCGAAACGCGCGAGACGAAAGGGCCTCGTGATACGCCTATTTTTATAGGTT
AATGTCATGATAATAATGGTTTCTTAGACGTCAGGTGGCACTTTTCGGGGAAATGTGCGCGGAACCCCTA
TTTGTTTATTTTTCTAAATACATTCAAATATGTATCCGCTCATGAGACAATAACCCTGATAAATGCTTCA
ATAATATTGAAAAAGGAAGAGTATGAGTATTCAACATTTCCGTGTCGCCCTTATTCCCTTTTTTGCGGCA
TTTTGCCTTCCTGTTTTTGCTCACCCAGAAACGCTGGTGAAAGTAAAAGATGCTGAAGATCAGTTGGGTG
CACGAGTGGGTTACATCGAACTGGATCTCAACAGCGGTAAGATCCTTGAGAGTTTTCGCCCCGAAGAACG
TTTTCCAATGATGAGCACTTTTAAAGTTCTGCTATGTGGCGCGGTATTATCCCGTATTGACGCCGGGCAA
GAGCAACTCGGTCGCCGCATACACTATTCTCAGAATGACTTGGTTGAGTACTCACCAGTCACAGAAAAGC
ATCTTACGGATGGCATGACAGTAAGAGAATTATGCAGTGCTGCCATAACCATGAGTGATAACACTGCGGC
CAACTTACTTCTGACAACGATCGGAGGACCGAAGGAGCTAACCGCTTTTTTGCACAACATGGGGGATCAT
GTAACTCGCCTTGATCGTTGGGAACCGGAGCTGAATGAAGCCATACCAAACGACGAGCGTGACACCACGA
TGCCTGTAGCAATGGCAACAACGTTGCGCAAACTATTAACTGGCGAACTACTTACTCTAGCTTCCCGGCA
ACAATTAATAGACTGGATGGAGGCGGATAAAGTTGCAGGACCACTTCTGCGCTCGGCCCTTCCGGCTGGC
TGGTTTATTGCTGATAAATCTGGAGCCGGTGAGCGTGGAAGCCGCGGTATCATTGCAGCACTGGGGCCAG
ATGGTAAGCCCTCCCGTATCGTAGTTATCTACACGACGGGGAGTCAGGCAACTATGGATGAACGAAATAG
ACAGATCGCTGAGATAGGTGCCTCACTGATTAAGCATTGGTAACTGTCAGACCAAGTTTACTCATATATA
CTTTAGATTGATTTAAAACTTCATTTTTAATTTAAAAGGATCTAGGTGAAGATCCTTTTTGATAATCTCA
TGACCAAAATCCCTTAACGTGAGTTTTCGTTCCACTGAGCGTCAGACCCCGTAGAAAAGATCAAAGGATC
TTCTTGAGATCCTTTTTTTCTGCGCGTAATCTGCTGCTTGCAAACAAAAAAACCACCGCTACCAGCGGTG
GTTTGTTTGCCGGATCAAGAGCTACCAACTCTTTTTCCGAAGGTAACTGGCTTCAGCAGAGCGCAGATAC
CAAATACTGTCCTTCTAGTGTAGCCGTAGTTAGGCCACCACTTCAAGAACTCTGTAGCACCGCCTACATA
CCTCGCTCTGCTAATCCTGTTACCAGTGGCTGCTGCCAGTGGCGATAAGTCGTGTCTTACCGGGTTGGAC
TCAAGACGATAGTTACCGGATAAGGCGCAGCGGTCGGGCTGAACGGGGGGTTCGTGCACACAGCCCAGCT
TGGAGCGAACGACCTACACCGAACTGAGATACCTACAGCGTGAGCTATGAGAAAGCGCCACGCTTCCCGA
AGGGAGAAAGGCGGACAGGTATCCGGTAAGCGGCAGGGTCGGAACAGGAGAGCGCACGAGGGAGCTTCCA
GGGGGAAACGCCTGGTATCTTTATAGTCCTGTCGGGTTTCGCCACCTCTGACTTGAGCGTCGATTTTTGT
GATGCTCGTCAGGGGGGCGGAGCCTATGGAAAAACGCCAGCAACGCGGCCTTTTTACGGTTCCTGGCCTT
TTGCTGGCC
