>Addgene plasmid #86352 | PX458_HOMEZ_1 | addgene partial sequence | sequence record 171209 | Addgene Partial NGS Result
GACTATAAGGACCACGACGGAGACTACAAGGATCATGATATTGATTACAAAGACGATGACGATAAGATGG
CCCCAAAGAAGAAGCGGAAGGTCGGTATCCACGGAGTCCCAGCAGCCGACAAGAAGTACAGCATCGGCCT
GGACATCGGCACCAACTCTGTGGGCTGGGCCGTGATCACCGACGAGTACAAGGTGCCCAGCAAGAAATTC
AAGGTGCTGGGCAACACCGACCGGCACAGCATCAAGAAGAACCTGATCGGAGCCCTGCTGTTCGACAGCG
GCGAAACAGCCGAGGCCACCCGGCTGAAGAGAACCGCCAGAAGAAGATACACCAGACGGAAGAACCGGAT
CTGCTATCTGCAAGAGATCTTCAGCAACGAGATGGCCAAGGTGGACGACAGCTTCTTCCACAGACTGGAA
GAGTCCTTCCTGGTGGAAGAGGATAAGAAGCACGAGCGGCACCCCATCTTCGGCAACATCGTGGACGAGG
TGGCCTACCACGAGAAGTACCCCACCATCTACCACCTGAGAAAGAAACTGGTGGACAGCACCGACAAGGC
CGACCTGCGGCTGATCTATCTGGCCCTGGCCCACATGATCAAGTTCCGGGGCCACTTCCTGATCGAGGGC
GACCTGAACCCCGACAACAGCGACGTGGACAAGCTGTTCATCCAGCTGGTGCAGACCTACAACCAGCTGT
TCGAGGAAAACCCCATCAACGCCAGCGGCGTGGACGCCAAGGCCATCCTGTCTGCCAGACTGAGCAAGAG
CAGACGGCTGGAAAATCTGATCGCCCAGCTGCCCGGCGAGAAGAAGAATGGCCTGTTCGGAAACCTGATT
GCCCTGAGCCTGGGCCTGACCCCCAACTTCAAGAGCAACTTCGACCTGGCCGAGGATGCCAAACTGCAGC
TGAGCAAGGACACCTACGACGACGACCTGGACAACCTGCTGGCCCAGATCGGCGACCAGTACGCCGACCT
GTTTCTGGCCGCCAAGAACCTGTCCGACGCCATCCTGCTGAGCGACATCCTGAGAGTGAACACCGAGATC
ACCAAGGCCCCCCTGAGCGCCTCTATGATCAAGAGATACGACGAGCACCACCAGGACCTGACCCTGCTGA
AAGCTCTCGTGCGGCAGCAGCTGCCTGAGAAGTACAAAGAGATTTTCTTCGACCAGAGCAAGAACGGCTA
CGCCGGCTACATTGACGGCGGAGCCAGCCAGGAAGAGTTCTACAAGTTCATCAAGCCCATCCTGGAAAAG
ATGGACGGCACCGAGGAACTGCTCGTGAAGCTGAACAGAGAGGACCTGCTGCGGAAGCAGCGGACCTTCG
ACAACGGCAGCATCCCCCACCAGATCCACCTGGGAGAGCTGCACGCCATTCTGCGGCGGCAGGAAGATTT
TTACCCATTCCTGAAGGACAACCGGGAAAAGATCGAGAAGATCCTGACCTTCCGCATCCCCTACTACGTG
GGCCCTCTGGCCAGGGGAAACAGCAGATTCGCCTGGATGACCAGAAAGAGCGAGGAAACCATCACCCCCT
GGAACTTCGAGGAAGTGGTGGACAAGGGCGCTTCCGCCCAGAGCTTCATCGAGCGGATGACCAACTTCGA
TAAGAACCTGCCCAACGAGAAGGTGCTGCCCAAGCACAGCCTGCTGTACGAGTACTTCACCGTGTATAAC
GAGCTGACCAAAGTGAAATACGTGACCGAGGGAATGAGAAAGCCCGCCTTCCTGAGCGGCGAGCAGAAAA
AGGCCATCGTGGACCTGCTGTTCAAGACCAACCGGAAAGTGACCGTGAAGCAGCTGAAAGAGGACTACTT
CAAGAAAATCGAGTGCTTCGACTCCGTGGAAATCTCCGGCGTGGAAGATCGGTTCAACGCCTCCCTGGGC
ACATACCACGATCTGCTGAAAATTATCAAGGACAAGGACTTCCTGGACAATGAGGAAAACGAGGACATTC
TGGAAGATATCGTGCTGACCCTGACACTGTTTGAGGACAGAGAGATGATCGAGGAACGGCTGAAAACCTA
TGCCCACCTGTTCGACGACAAAGTGATGAAGCAGCTGAAGCGGCGGAGATACACCGGCTGGGGCAGGCTG
AGCCGGAAGCTGATCAACGGCATCCGGGACAAGCAGTCCGGCAAGACAATCCTGGATTTCCTGAAGTCCG
ACGGCTTCGCCAACAGAAACTTCATGCAGCTGATCCACGACGACAGCCTGACCTTTAAAGAGGACATCCA
GAAAGCCCAGGTGTCCGGCCAGGGCGATAGCCTGCACGAGCACATTGCCAATCTGGCCGGCAGCCCCGCC
ATTAAGAAGGGCATCCTGCAGACAGTGAAGGTGGTGGACGAGCTCGTGAAAGTGATGGGCCGGCACAAGC
CCGAGAACATCGTGATCGAAATGGCCAGAGAGAACCAGACCACCCAGAAGGGACAGAAGAACAGCCGCGA
GAGAATGAAGCGGATCGAAGAGGGCATCAAAGAGCTGGGCAGCCAGATCCTGAAAGAACACCCCGTGGAA
AACACCCAGCTGCAGAACGAGAAGCTGTACCTGTACTACCTGCAGAATGGGCGGGATATGTACGTGGACC
AGGAACTGGACATCAACCGGCTGTCCGACTACGATGTGGACCATATCGTGCCTCAGAGCTTTCTGAAGGA
CGACTCCATCGACAACAAGGTGCTGACCAGAAGCGACAAGAACCGGGGCAAGAGCGACAACGTGCCCTCC
GAAGAGGTCGTGAAGAAGATGAAGAACTACTGGCGGCAGCTGCTGAACGCCAAGCTGATTACCCAGAGAA
AGTTCGACAATCTGACCAAGGCCGAGAGAGGCGGCCTGAGCGAACTGGATAAGGCCGGCTTCATCAAGAG
ACAGCTGGTGGAAACCCGGCAGATCACAAAGCACGTGGCACAGATCCTGGACTCCCGGATGAACACTAAG
TACGACGAGAATGACAAGCTGATCCGGGAAGTGAAAGTGATCACCCTGAAGTCCAAGCTGGTGTCCGATT
TCCGGAAGGATTTCCAGTTTTACAAAGTGCGCGAGATCAACAACTACCACCACGCCCACGACGCCTACCT
GAACGCCGTCGTGGGAACCGCCCTGATCAAAAAGTACCCTAAGCTGGAAAGCGAGTTCGTGTACGGCGAC
TACAAGGTGTACGACGTGCGGAAGATGATCGCCAAGAGCGAGCAGGAAATCGGCAAGGCTACCGCCAAGT
ACTTCTTCTACAGCAACATCATGAACTTTTTCAAGACCGAGATTACCCTGGCCAACGGCGAGATCCGGAA
GCGGCCTCTGATCGAGACAAACGGCGAAACCGGGGAGATCGTGTGGGATAAGGGCCGGGATTTTGCCACC
GTGCGGAAAGTGCTGAGCATGCCCCAAGTGAATATCGTGAAAAAGACCGAGGTGCAGACAGGCGGCTTCA
GCAAAGAGTCTATCCTGCCCAAGAGGAACAGCGATAAGCTGATCGCCAGAAAGAAGGACTGGGACCCTAA
GAAGTACGGCGGCTTCGACAGCCCCACCGTGGCCTATTCTGTGCTGGTGGTGGCCAAAGTGGAAAAGGGC
AAGTCCAAGAAACTGAAGAGTGTGAAAGAGCTGCTGGGGATCACCATCATGGAAAGAAGCAGCTTCGAGA
AGAATCCCATCGACTTTCTGGAAGCCAAGGGCTACAAAGAAGTGAAAAAGGACCTGATCATCAAGCTGCC
TAAGTACTCCCTGTTCGAGCTGGAAAACGGCCGGAAGAGAATGCTGGCCTCTGCCGGCGAACTGCAGAAG
GGAAACGAACTGGCCCTGCCCTCCAAATATGTGAACTTCCTGTACCTGGCCAGCCACTATGAGAAGCTGA
AGGGCTCCCCCGAGGATAATGAGCAGAAACAGCTGTTTGTGGAACAGCACAAGCACTACCTGGACGAGAT
CATCGAGCAGATCAGCGAGTTCTCCAAGAGAGTGATCCTGGCCGACGCTAATCTGGACAAAGTGCTGTCC
GCCTACAACAAGCACCGGGATAAGCCCATCAGAGAGCAGGCCGAGAATATCATCCACCTGTTTACCCTGA
CCAATCTGGGAGCCCCTGCCGCCTTCAAGTACTTTGACACCACCATCGACCGGAAGAGGTACACCAGCAC
CAAAGAGGTGCTGGACGCCACCCTGATCCACCAGAGCATCACCGGCCTGTACGAGACACGGATCGACCTG
TCTCAGCTGGGAGGCGACAAAAGGCCGGCGGCCACGAAAAAGGCCGGCCAGGCAAAAAAGAAAAAGGAAT
TCGGCAGTGGAGAGGGCAGAGGAAGTCTGCTAACATGCGGTGACGTCGAGGAGAATCCTGGCCCAGTGAG
CAAGGGCGAGGAGCTGTTCACCGGGGTGGTGCCCATCCTGGTCGAGCTGGACGGCGACGTAAACGGCCAC
AAGTTCAGCGTGTCCGGCGAGGGCGAGGGCGATGCCACCTACGGCAAGCTGACCCTGAAGTTCATCTGCA
CCACCGGCAAGCTGCCCGTGCCCTGGCCCACCCTCGTGACCACCCTGACCTACGGCGTGCAGTGCTTCAG
CCGCTACCCCGACCACATGAAGCAGCACGACTTCTTCAAGTCCGCCATGCCCGAAGGCTACGTCCAGGAG
CGCACCATCTTCTTCAAGGACGACGGCAACTACAAGACCCGCGCCGAGGTGAAGTTCGAGGGCGACACCC
TGGTGAACCGCATCGAGCTGAAGGGCATCGACTTCAAGGAGGACGGCAACATCCTGGGGCACAAGCTGGA
GTACAACTACAACAGCCACAACGTCTATATCATGGCCGACAAGCAGAAGAACGGCATCAAGGTGAACTTC
AAGATCCGCCACAACATCGAGGACGGCAGCGTGCAGCTCGCCGACCACTACCAGCAGAACACCCCCATCG
GCGACGGCCCCGTGCTGCTGCCCGACAACCACTACCTGAGCACCCAGTCCGCCCTGAGCAAAGACCCCAA
CGAGAAGCGCGATCACATGGTCCTGCTGGAGTTCGTGACCGCCGCCGGGATCACTCTCGGCATGGACGAG
CTGTACAAGGAATTCTAACTAGAGCTCGCTGATCAGCCTCGACTGTGCCTTCTAGTTGCCAGCCATCTGT
TGTTTGCCCCTCCCCCGTGCCTTCCTTGACCCTGGAAGGTGCCACTCCCACTGTCCTTTCCTAATAAAAT
GAGGAAATTGCATCGCATTGTCTGAGTAGGTGTCATTCTATTCTGGGGGGTGGGGTGGGGCAGGACAGCA
AGGGGGAGGATTGGGAAGAGAATAGCAGGCATGCTGGGGAGCGGCCGCAGGAACCCCTAGTGATGGAGTT
GGCCACTCCCTCTCTGCGCGCTCGCTCGCTCACTGAGGCCGGGCGACCAAAGGTCGCCCGACGCCCGGGC
TTTGCCCGGGCGGCCTCAGTGAGCGAGCGAGCGCGCAGCTGCCTGCAGGGGCGCCTGATGCGGTATTTTC
TCCTTACGCATCTGTGCGGTATTTCACACCGCATA
[95 nt withheld, positions 5496-5590]
T
[46 nt withheld, positions 5592-5637]
C
[141 nt withheld, positions 5639-5779]
CCTTTGACGTTGGAGTCCACGTTCTTT
[37 nt withheld, positions 5807-5843]
ACTCTATCTCGGGCTATTCTTTTGATTTATAAGGGATTTTGCCGATTTCGGTCTATTGGTTAAAAAATGA
GCTGATTTAACAAAAATTTAACGCGAATTTTAACAAAATATTAACGTTTACAATTTTATGGTGCACTCTC
AGTACAATCTGCTCTGATGCCGCATAGTTAAGCCAGCCCCGACACCCGCCAACACCCGCTGACGCGCCCT
GACGGGCTTGTCTGCTCCCGGCATCCGCTTACAGACAAGCTGTGACCGTCTCCGGGAGCTGCATGTGTCA
GAGGTTTTCACCGTCATCACCGAAACGCGCGAGACGAAAGGGCCTCGTGATACGCCTATTTTTATAGGTT
AATGTCATGATAATAATGGTTTCTTAGACGTCAGGTGGCACTTTTCGGGGAAATGTGCGCGGAACCCCTA
TTTGTTTATTTTTCTAAATACATTCAAATATGTATCCGCTCATGAGACAATAACCCTGATAAATGCTTCA
ATAATATTGAAAAAGGAAGAGTATGAGTATTCAACATTTCCGTGTCGCCCTTATTCCCTTTTTTGCGGCA
TTTTGCCTTCCTGTTTTTGCTCACCCAGAAACGCTGGTGAAAGTAAAAGATGCTGAAGATCAGTTGGGTG
CACGAGTGGGTTACATCGAACTGGATCTCAACAGCGGTAAGATCCTTGAGAGTTTTCGCCCCGAAGAACG
TTTTCCAATGATGAGCACTTTTAAAGTTCTGCTATGTGGCGCGGTATTATCCCGTATTGACGCCGGGCAA
GAGCAACTCGGTCGCCGCATACACTATTCTCAGAATGACTTGGTTGAGTACTCACCAGTCACAGAAAAGC
ATCTTACGGATGGCATGACAGTAAGAGAATTATGCAGTGCTGCCATAACCATGAGTGATAACACTGCGGC
CAACTTACTTCTGACAACGATCGGAGGACCGAAGGAGCTAACCGCTTTTTTGCACAACATGGGGGATCAT
GTAACTCGCCTTGATCGTTGGGAACCGGAGCTGAATGAAGCCATACCAAACGACGAGCGTGACACCACGA
TGCCTGTAGCAATGGCAACAACGTTGCGCAAACTATTAACTGGCGAACTACTTACTCTAGCTTCCCGGCA
ACAATTAATAGACTGGATGGAGGCGGATAAAGTTGCAGGACCACTTCTGCGCTCGGCCCTTCCGGCTGGC
TGGTTTATTGCTGATAAATCTGGAGCCGGTGAGCGTGGAAGCCGCGGTATCATTGCAGCACTGGGGCCAG
ATGGTAAGCCCTCCCGTATCGTAGTTATCTACACGACGGGGAGTCAGGCAACTATGGATGAACGAAATAG
ACAGATCGCTGAGATAGGTGCCTCACTGATTAAGCATTGGTAACTGTCAGACCAAGTTTACTCATATATA
CTTTAGATTGATTTAAAACTTCATTTTTAATTTAAAAGGATCTAGGTGAAGATCCTTTTTGATAATCTCA
TGACCAAAATCCCTTAACGTGAGTTTTCGTTCCACTGAGCGTCAGACCCCGTAGAAAAGATCAAAGGATC
TTCTTGAGATCCTTTTTTTCTGCGCGTAATCTGCTGCTTGCAAACAAAAAAACCACCGCTACCAGCGGTG
GTTTGTTTGCCGGATCAAGAGCTACCAACTCTTTTTCCGAAGGTAACTGGCTTCAGCAGAGCGCAGATAC
CAAATACTGTTCTTCTAGTGTAGCCGTAGTTAGGCCACCACTTCAAGAACTCTGTAGCACCGCCTACATA
CCTCGCTCTGCTAATCCTGTTACCAGTGGCTGCTGCCAGTGGCGATAAGTCGTGTCTTACCGGGTTGGAC
TCAAGACGATAGTTACCGGATAAGGCGCAGCGGTCGGGCTGAACGGGGGGTTCGTGCACACAGCCCAGCT
TGGAGCGAACGACCTACACCGAACTGAGATACCTACAGCGTGAGCTATGAGAAAGCGCCACGCTTCCCGA
AGGGAGAAAGGCGGACAGGTATCCGGTAAGCGGCAGGGTCGGAACAGGAGAGCGCACGAGGGAGCTTCCA
GGGGGAAACGCCTGGTATCTTTATAGTCCTGTCGGGTTTCGCCACCTCTGACTTGAGCGTCGATTTTTGT
GATGCTCGTCAGGGGGGCGGAGCCTATGGAAAAACGCCAGCAACGCGGCCTTTTTACGGTTCCTGGCCTT
TTGCTGGCCTTTTGCTCACATGTGAGGGCCTATTTCCCATGATTCCTTCATATTTGCATATACGATACAA
GGCTGTTAGAGAGATAATTGGAATTAATTTGACTGTAAACACAAAGATATTAGTACAAAATACGTGACGT
AGAAAGTAATAATTTCTTGGGTAGTTTGCAGTTTTAAAATTATGTTTTAAAATGGACTATCATATGCTTA
CCGTAACTTGAAAGTATTTCGATTTCTTGGCTTTATATATCTTGTGGAAAGGACGAAACACCGTGATCAT
ACAAGACTGAGGTTTTAGAGCTAGAAATAGCAAGTTAAAATAAGGCTAGTCCGTTATCAACTTGAAAAAG
TGGCACCGAGTCGGTGCTTTTTTGTTTTAGAGCTAGAAATAGCAAGTTAAAATAAGGCTAGTCCGTTTTT
AGCGCGTGCGCCAATTCTGCAGACAAATGGCTCTAGAGGTACC
